Addgene plasmid #192858: pMUT2-pAto-mCherry
Purpose: pMUT2 based vector for sensing acetoacetate in E. coli Nissle 1917
Depositing lab: Morten Sommer. Depositing organization: Danmarks Tekniske Universitet. Publication: Characterization of Eight Bacterial Biosensors for Microbial Diagnostic and Therapeutic Applications. Vaaben TH, Vazquez-Uribe R, Sommer MOA. ACS Synth Biol. 2022 Dec 16;11(12):4184-4192. doi: 10.1021/acssynbio.2c00491. Epub 2022 Nov 30. PubMed 36449712.
Backbone
  Vector backbone: pMUT2
  Backbone size w/o insert (bp): 5591
  Total vector size (bp): 5826
  Vector type: Bacterial Expression
Growth in bacteria
  Bacterial resistance: Kanamycin, 50 μg/mL
  Growth temperature: 37°C
  Growth strain: DH5alpha
  Copy number: Low Copy
Gene/Insert
  Gene/Insert name: Acetoacetate inducible promoter
  Species: Escherichia coli
  Insert size (bp): 235
Terms and licenses: Academic/Nonprofit Terms; Industry Terms: Not Available to Industry
How to cite: pMUT2-pAto-mCherry was a gift from Morten Sommer (Addgene plasmid # 192858 ; http://n2t.net/addgene:192858 ; RRID:Addgene_192858)
