[The description below was written by a language model from this plasmid's Addgene catalogue record and pLannotate feature annotations shown in this document.]
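Description:
pMUT2-pAto-mCherry is a low-copy bacterial expression plasmid built on pMUT2, and it serves as a whole-cell biosensor for acetoacetate in the probiotic strain E. coli Nissle 1917. It is selected with kanamycin through a NeoR/KanR aminoglycoside phosphotransferase gene driven by the bla (AmpR) promoter. The annotated replication machinery is of the ColE1/RSF type: a fragment matching the RSF origin spans the sequence origin, accompanied by the antisense regulator RNAI and the rop gene, whose product strengthens RNAI–RNAII pairing and so restrains replication initiation. Plasmid-stability functions are also annotated, namely a hok/sok-type post-segregational killing locus (features called as flmC and sok) and a fragment of a cer-like site, which helps resolve multimers into monomers. Together these would favour retention of the plasmid without continuous antibiotic pressure, although the record does not state this explicitly.

The payload is a 235 bp acetoacetate-inducible promoter from Escherichia coli placed upstream of an mCherry coding sequence. The short atoC fragment annotated just before mCherry is consistent with the insert coming from the region at the end of atoC in the ato locus. No full-length regulator gene is annotated on the plasmid, so the sensor appears to rely on the host's own acetoacetate-responsive regulatory system, and red fluorescence reports promoter activation. Fragments of an M13 origin and lacZα, plus a T7 promoter, lie upstream of the insert and look like remnants of a cloning vector. The associated work characterised a panel of bacterial biosensors for microbial diagnostic and therapeutic applications, and this construct is the acetoacetate-responsive member of that set.
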