Features (pLannotate 1.2.2; 13 found; start..end, strand, type, name):
    425..607     -  CDS            rop: ROP_ECOLX - Experimental evidence at protein level: Swiss-Prot protein existence level 1. Regulates plasmid DNA replication by modulating the initiation of transcription of the primer RNA precursor. Processing of the precursor of the primer, RNAII, is inhibited by hydrogen bonding of RNAII to its complementary sequence in RNAI. ROP increases the affinity of RNAI for RNAII and thus decreases the rate of replication initiation events. From Escherichia coli.
    960..1754    -  CDS            NeoR/KanR: aminoglycoside phosphotransferase confers resistance to neomycin, kanamycin, and G418 (Geneticin®)
   1755..1859    -  promoter       AmpR promoter: bla
   1885..2016    -  rep_origin     M13 ori (fragment): M13 bacteriophage origin of replication; arrow indicates direction of (+) strand synthesis
   2037..2193    -  CDS            lacZα (fragment): LacZα fragment of β-galactosidase; lacZ fragment
   2202..2220    +  promoter       T7 promoter: promoter for bacteriophage T7 RNA polymerase
   2271..2324    +  CDS            atoC (fragment): ATOC_ECOLI - Also known as az From Escherichia coli (strain K12).
   2521..3228    +  CDS            mCherry: mCherry is a basic (constitutively fluorescent) red fluorescent protein published in 2004, derived from Discosoma sp.. It is reported to be a very rapidly-maturing monomer with low acid sensitivity.
   3340..3549    -  CDS            flmC: FLMC1_ECOLI - Also known as ORF70 From Escherichia coli (strain K12).
   3535..3756    +  CDS            sok: SOK_ECOLX - Protein predicted: Swiss-Prot protein existence level 4. From Escherichia coli.
   4047..4087    +  misc_feature   cer region (fragment): ColE1-derived recombination site that helps to maintain plasmids as monomers
   5470..5571    -  ncRNA          RNAI: Accession: RF00106 - RNAI
   5642..348     +  rep_origin     RSF ori (fragment) (across the origin): Plasmids containing the RSF 1030 origin of replication can be propagated in E. coli cells that contain additional plasmids with compatible origins.
>Addgene plasmid #192858 | pMUT2-pAto-mCherry | addgene full sequence | sequence record 388617 | Addgene NGS Result
TCCCGAAGGGAGAAAGGCGGACAGGTATCCGGTAAGCGGCAGGGTCGGAACAGGAGAGCGCACGAGGGAG
CTTCCAGGGGGAAACGCCTGGTATCTTTATAGTCCTGTCGGGTTTCGCCACCTCTGACTTGAGCGTCGAT
TTTTGTGATGCTCGTCAGGGGGGCGGAGCCTATGGAAAAACGCCTCCCGCGCGCCCTTCTTCTGGGTCTT
TGTCTTTTGCTCACATGTTCTTTCCGGTTTTATCCCCCGATTCTGTGGATAACCGTATTACCGCCTTTGA
GTGAGCTGACACCGCTCGCCGCAGTCGAACGACCGAGCGTAGCGAGTCAGTGAGCGAGGAAGCGGAAGAG
CGCCTTATGTGACATTTTCTCCTTACGCTCCTCTATGCCGTTCTGCATCCTGTCCGGATGCGTTATATCC
CGGTAAGATTTTCCGCTTCAAAGCGTGTCTGTATGCTGTTCTGGAGTTCTTCTGCGAGTTCGTGCAGTTT
CTCACACATGGCGGCCTGTTCGTCGGCATTGAGTGCGTCCAGTTTTTCGAGCAGCGTCAGGCTCTGACTT
TTTATGAATCCCGCCATGTTGAGTACGGCTTGCTGCTGCTTATTCATCTTTTCGTTTTCTCCGTTCTGTC
TGTCATCTGCGTTGTGTGATTATATCGCGTACCACTTTTCGACTGTTTTGCTGCCGCTATTCTGCCGCTT
GGCTTTTTGACGGGCATTTCTGTCAGACAACACTGTCACTGCCAAAAAACTGCCGTGCCTTTGTCGGTAA
TTCGAGCTTGCTGACAGGACAGGATGTGCAATTGTTATACCGCGCATACATGCACGCTATTACAATTGCC
CGTTAAGGGATTTTGGTCATGAGATTATCAAAAAGGATCTTCACCTAGATCCTTTTAAATTAAAAATGAA
GTTTTAAATCAATCTAAAGTATATATGAGTAAACTTGGTCTGACAGTTATTAGAAAAATTCATCCAGCAG
ACGATAAAACGCAATACGCTGGCTATCCGGTGCCGCAATGCCATACAGCACCAGAAAACGATCCGCCCAT
TCGCCGCCCAGTTCTTCCGCAATATCACGGGTGGCCAGCGCAATATCCTGATAACGATCCGCCACGCCCA
GACGGCCGCAATCAATAAAGCCGCTAAAACGGCCATTTTCCACCATAATGTTCGGCAGGCACGCATCACC
ATGGGTCACCACCAGATCTTCGCCATCCGGCATGCTCGCTTTCAGACGCGCAAACAGCTCTGCCGGTGCC
AGGCCCTGATGTTCTTCATCCAGATCATCCTGATCCACCAGGCCCGCTTCCATACGGGTACGCGCACGTT
CAATACGATGTTTCGCCTGATGATCAAACGGACAGGTCGCCGGGTCCAGGGTATGCAGACGACGCATGGC
ATCCGCCATAATGCTCACTTTTTCTGCCGGCGCCAGATGGCTAGACAGCAGATCCTGACCCGGCACTTCG
CCCAGCAGCAGCCAATCACGGCCCGCTTCGGTCACCACATCCAGCACCGCCGCACACGGAACACCGGTGG
TGGCCAGCCAGCTCAGACGCGCCGCTTCATCCTGCAGCTCGTTCAGCGCACCGCTCAGATCGGTTTTCAC
AAACAGCACCGGACGACCCTGCGCGCTCAGACGAAACACCGCCGCATCAGAGCAGCCAATGGTCTGCTGC
GCCCAATCATAGCCAAACAGACGTTCCACCCACGCTGCCGGGCTACCCGCATGCAGGCCATCCTGTTCAA
TCATACTCTTCCTTTTTCAATATTATTGAAGCATTTATCAGGGTTATTGTCTCATGAGCGGATACATATT
TGAATGTATTTAGAAAAATAAACAAATAGGGGTTCCGCGCACATTTCCCCGAAAAGTGCCACCTAAATTG
TAAGCGTTAATATTTTGTTAAAATTCGCGTTAAATTTTTGTTAAATCAGCTCATTTTTTAACCAATAGGC
CGAAATCGGCAAAATCCCTTATAAATCAAAAGAATAGACCGAGATAGGGTTGAGTGGCCGCTACAGGGCG
CTCCCATTCGCCATTCAGGCTGCGCAACTGTTGGGAAGGGCGTTTCGGTGCGGGCCTCTTCGCTATTACG
CCAGCTGGCGAAAGGGGGATGTGCTGCAAGGCGATTAAGTTGGGTAACGCCAGGGTTTTCCCAGTCACGA
CGTTGTAAAACGACGGCCAGTGAGCGCGACGTAATACGACTCACTATAGGGCGAATTGAAGGAAGGCCGT
CAAGGCCACGTGTCTTGTCCGCGGTACCTACGCCGTGCATTGATGTATAAACTCCAGGAATACGGTATCG
ATCCGGCGGATGTATAACGCCAAAACTTGCTATGCAGAAATTTGCACAGTGCGCAATTTTCTGCATAGCC
GCTCATTCTCCTTATGAATCCCCATCTAATTTATCCTTTTCTATTCAATTAGTTAAATAACAACATTCAA
TAATCTCATTCTGGCACTCCCCTTGCTATTCCCTGACTGTACCCACAACGGTGTATTCAGGAGAATTACA
ATGGTTTCCAAGGGCGAGGAGGATAACATGGCTATCATTAAAGAGTTCATGCGCTTCAAAGTTCACATGG
AGGGTTCTGTTAACGGTCACGAGTTCGAGATCGAAGGCGAAGGCGAGGGCCGTCCGTATGAAGGCACCCA
GACCGCCAAACTGAAAGTGACTAAAGGCGGCCCGCTGCCTTTTGCGTGGGACATCCTGAGCCCGCAATTT
ATGTACGGTTCTAAAGCGTATGTTAAACACCCAGCGGATATCCCGGACTATCTGAAGCTGTCTTTTCCGG
AAGGTTTCAAGTGGGAACGCGTAATGAATTTTGAAGATGGTGGTGTCGTGACCGTCACTCAGGACTCCTC
CCTGCAGGATGGCGAGTTCATCTATAAAGTTAAACTGCGTGGTACTAATTTTCCATCTGATGGCCCGGTG
ATGCAGAAAAAGACGATGGGTTGGGAGGCGTCTAGCGAACGCATGTATCCGGAAGATGGTGCGCTGAAAG
GCGAAATTAAACAGCGCCTGAAACTGAAAGATGGCGGCCATTATGACGCTGAAGTGAAAACCACGTACAA
AGCCAAGAAACCTGTGCAGCTGCCTGGCGCGTACAATGTGAATATTAAACTGGACATCACCTCTCATAAT
GAAGATTATACGATCGTAGAGCAATATGAGCGCGCGGAGGGTCGTCATTCTACCGGTGGCATGGATGAGC
TGTACAAATAAAAAGGGGCTACCGGCGAACCAGCAGCCCCTTTATAAAGGCGCTTCAGTAGTCAGACCAG
CATCAGTCCTGAAAAGGCGGGCCTGCGCCCGCCTCCAGGTTGCTACTTACCGGATTCGTAAGCCATGAAA
GCCGCCACCTCCCTGTGTCCGTCTCTGTAACGAATCTCGCACAGCGATTTTCGTGTCAGATAAGTGAATA
TCAACAGTGTGAGACACACGATCAACACACACCAGACAAGGGAACTTCGTGGTAGTTTCATGGCCTTCTT
CTCCTTGCGCAAAGCGCGGTAAGAGGCTATCCTGATGTGGACTAGACATAGGGATGCCTCGTGGTGGTTA
ATGAAAATTAACTTACTACGGGGCTATCTTCTTTCTGCCACACAACACGGCAACAAACCACCTTCACGTC
ATGAGGCAGAAAGCCTCAAGCGCCGGGCACATCATAGCCCATATACCTGCACGCTGACCACACTCACTTT
CCCTGAAAATAATCCGCTCATTCAGACCGTTCACGGGAAATCCGTGTGATTGTTGCCGCATCACGCTGCC
TCCCGGAGTTTGTTCGGCATAAGTCACAAGAGACACTCAATGGCAAAGGAAGACCGTGCCCTGTTATCCA
GGCTTATGGCAGATTAGCTTCCCGGAGAGAAAACTGTCGAAAACTGACGGTATGAACACCGTAAGCTCCC
AAAGTGATCACCATTCGCTTTCATGCATAGCTATGCAGCGAGCTGAAAACGATCCTGACGCATCCTTCCT
GTTTTTCCGGGGTAAAACATCTCTTTTTGCGGTGTCTGCGTCAGAATCGCGTTCAGCGCGTTTCAGTGGT
GCGTACAATTAAGGGATTATGGTAAATATATGAGCTATGCGATAACTTTAACTGTGAAGCGATGAACCCA
TTACAGGCAAAGCCAATTACTCCTGACAGTGGTTTAGCCAGAAGCAGGGCTACCAAGACCAATGCAATAA
GTAATATATCGTTTTGCTATCGTGCATCGCTCGCGCTCAGTTCCATTGTGCTTTTTTAAGCTGTCGTTTT
TCTTACGGTATATACCGGTTTTTTATGGCGTGGTTTCTTAACTTGTTCAGCTACTGATGGACCCATTGTA
TCTAGGTAGTCAACTAGCTTTGTTAGATCATAAATATTGCGACCACCATATCGGCGATCACTCTTCGATG
TTGGTTTCTTGTCCAAGAGATTAGCTTTTTCAAGATCATTGATAGCTCTCTGAACAGTCCGTACAGAAAC
CCCCATACGTATGGCTAGACTTTCCATTGACGGATGCGGCCACTCTTGCAAACTCCACCAGTGAACGATC
AGGTTAAGTAGTGTGTTAAAGGCCACTGAAGTTAGCTTTTTCTCGTTTTGTATAAAAAACAATACGGTAG
GCACTGCTGTCCAGCCAAGAGACAAACCGCCAGCTTTCCATTTATTCTTAACGGAGTAAGTCATTGATTT
TCCTAAGCCCCAAAATATTTAAAGTATATATTATATGGTATATTCATATGAATAGGGTGACACTGGCGCC
ATTATTGTGCAACCAAAAAAGACTACTCTGAAAACGAGGAAAAGATTTTTTCCTGCCTGAATTAGATACG
GAGTTAGCGATATGAAAACCGAACAACGTCATGATCTTGTTAAAGATATTGAGGTTTTTGGCGTATCCTT
GTCTCTGTTGATTTCCAGAGCGAATGAGAAGTCTGTTACAATGCCATCTGGTCTAAGTCGGGAGCAGAGA
AGAGCATGGGCAGCGGAGCAGGCGCGCAAAATCCACAATTGAATATTGTCTCATTCTCTGAGACCTTCAA
CCTTTATTACACATCCAGATATTCTGCAAAAACACTCGATAAAATCGATGATTTCATTGAGCATTTTGAA
AAATACAATCTCTTTGGCGATCCTTTAAAAGGATATCCAGCTTGGACTGGCAAAGTATCGCCATCGTGGA
AAGTGCCTGATCATTACGAAAACAAAGAAGCTATTGAGAAGTATGCTAGAGCTAACAAATTATGGCATGC
TCATTTAGGCGATCCGGTTTTTAAAGATACGTTTCATGGGAAATACAAGGTTTCTGACTGGGTTATTCAT
TTCCAGCGGCTGACACCGAACCATATAAAGCTTTTAGAGCTTGGATACCATGACCCAATGAAGCTACCTC
AAAACTTTGAATGATCGAGCGGCAGGCTAAATGAAATCTTGAGATTCATTCAGTCTCGTCGTAATCTCAC
TATTGTAAAAACGAAAAAACCACCCTGGCAGGTGGTTTTTCGAAGGTTAGTTAATCCTGGCAGATTCTCT
AACCGTGGTAACAGTCTTGTGCGAGACATGTCACCAAATACTGTCCTTTCAGTGTAGCCTCAGTTAGGCC
GCCACTTCAAGAACTCTCGTTACATCTCTCGCACATCCTGCTTACCAGTGGCCGTTGCCAGTGGCGTTAA
GTCGTGTCTTACCGGGTTGGACTCAAGACGATAGTTACCGGATAAGGCGCAGCGGTCGGGCTGAACGGGG
GGTTCGTGCACACAGCCCAGCTTGGAGCGAACGACCTACACCGAACCGAGATACCAACAGCGTGAGCTAT
GAGAAAGCGCCACGCT
